Addgene plasmid #131808: pBW007
Purpose: Vector with aTc inducible M. laminosus Fd1 mutant with the estrogen recepor-ligand binding domain fused between amino acids 25 and 26 with a C-terminal fused mRFP1
Depositing lab: Jonathan Silberg. Publication: Combinatorial design of chemical-dependent protein switches for controlling intracellular electron transfer. Wu B, Atkinson JT, Kahanda D, Bennett GN, Silberg JJ. bioRxiv May 23, 2019 10.1101/645978v1.
Backbone
  Vector backbone: ColE1
  Total vector size (bp): 4754
  Vector type: Synthetic Biology
Growth in bacteria
  Bacterial resistance: Chloramphenicol, 25 μg/mL
  Growth temperature: 37°C
  Growth strain: DH5alpha
  Copy number: High Copy
Gene/Insert
  Gene/Insert name: M. laminosus Fd1 mutant with the estrogen recepor-ligand binding domain fused between amino acids 25 and 26
  Species: Synthetic
  Tag / fusion protein: mRFP1 (C terminal on insert)
Terms and licenses: Academic/Nonprofit Terms; Industry Terms: Not Available to Industry
Depositor comments: For detailed annotations see the GenBank file under Resource Information/Supplemental Documents. Please visit https://www.biorxiv.org/content/10.1101/645978v1 for BioRxiv preprint
How to cite: pBW007 was a gift from Jonathan Silberg (Addgene plasmid # 131808 ; http://n2t.net/addgene:131808 ; RRID:Addgene_131808)
