[The description below was written by a language model from this plasmid's Addgene catalogue record and pLannotate feature annotations shown in this document.]
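Description:
pBW007 is a high-copy bacterial expression plasmid of about 4.75 kb, catalogued as a synthetic biology vector. It replicates in E. coli from a ColE1/pMB1-type origin and is selected with chloramphenicol through a cat gene driven by its own promoter and followed by a lambda t0 terminator. Two sequence records, the depositor's and a repository sequencing result, differ by a single nucleotide in length and in their start coordinate, but they show the same set and order of features.

The payload is an engineered ferredoxin "switch". It consists of Mastigocladus laminosus Fd1 split by insertion of the estrogen receptor ligand-binding domain between residues 25 and 26, with mRFP1 fused to the C terminus. The automated annotation detects the receptor fragment and the downstream ferredoxin portion only by homology to bovine ESR1 and a plant ferredoxin. These labels reflect similarity rather than the stated origin, and the short N-terminal ferredoxin segment is not annotated separately.

Expression is driven by the PLtetO-1 promoter and terminated by tandem rrnB T1 and T7Te terminators. A second cassette on the same plasmid expresses TetR from a partial match to the constitutive J23119 promoter and ends in another rrnB T1 terminator. TetR keeps PLtetO-1 repressed until anhydrotetracycline is added.

According to the record and the title of the associated publication, the design belongs to a set of chemical-dependent protein switches for controlling intracellular electron transfer. Inserting the ligand-binding domain is presumably meant to make ferredoxin activity depend on a receptor ligand. The red fluorescent fusion gives a readout of the fusion protein's expression level.
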