Features (pLannotate 1.2.2; 14 found; start..end, strand, type, name):
      9..103     -  terminator     lambda t0 terminator: transcription terminator from phage lambda
    127..783     -  CDS            cat: CAT_ECOLX - Experimental evidence at protein level: Swiss-Prot protein existence level 1. This enzyme is an effector of chloramphenicol resistance in bacteria. From Escherichia coli. This protein is used as a marker in many commonly used cloning vectors, such as pACYC184.
    784..886     -  promoter       cat promoter: promoter of the E. coli cat gene encoding chloramphenicol acetyltransferase
    991..1064    +  promoter       PLtetO-1 promoter: modified phage lambda PL promoter with tet operator sites (Lutz and Bujard, 1997)
   1123..1968    +  CDS            ESR1 (fragment): ESR1_BOVIN - Also known as ESR, NR3A1. Experimental evidence at protein level: Swiss-Prot protein existence level 1. Nuclear hormone receptor. The steroid hormones and their receptors are involved in the regulation of eukaryotic gene expression and affect cellular proliferation and differentiation in target tissues. Ligand-dependent nuclear transactivation involves either direct homodimer binding to a palindromic estrogen response element (ERE) sequence or association with other DNA-binding transcription factors, such as AP-1/c-Jun, c-Fos, ATF-2, Sp1 and Sp3, to mediate ERE- independent signal
   1954..2226    +  CDS            FERB_ALOMA (fragment): Experimental evidence at protein level: Swiss-Prot protein existence level 1. Ferredoxins are iron-sulfur proteins that transfer electrons in a wide variety of metabolic reactions. From Alocasia macrorrhizos (Giant taro) (Arum macrorrhizon).
   2266..2937    +  CDS            mRFP1: mRFP1 is a basic (constitutively fluorescent) red fluorescent protein published in 2002, derived from Discosoma sp.. It is reported to be a somewhat slowly-maturing monomer with low acid sensitivity.
   2970..3041    +  terminator     rrnB T1 terminator: transcription terminator T1 from the E. coli rrnB gene
   3057..3084    +  terminator     T7Te terminator: phage T7 early transcription terminator
   3091..3135    +  misc_feature   MCS (fragment): pUC18/19 multiple cloning site
   3142..3170    +  promoter       J23119 promoter (fragment): bacterial promoter (Registry of Standard Biological Parts BBa J23119)
   3205..3831    +  CDS            TetR: tetracycline repressor TetR; tetR; TetR binds to the tetracycline operator tetO to inhibit transcription. This inhibition can be relieved by adding tetracycline or doxycycline.
   3837..3923    +  terminator     rrnB T1 terminator: Escherichia coli rrnB; transcription terminator T1 from the E. coli rrnB gene
   4087..4675    -  rep_origin     ori: high-copy-number ColE1/pMB1/pBR322/pUC origin of replication
>Addgene plasmid #131808 | pBW007 | depositor full sequence | sequence record 253089 | pBW007 sequence 4754 bps
GTGCTTGGATTCTCACCAATAAAAAACGCCCGGCGGCAACCGAGCGTTCTGAACAAATCCAGATGGAGTT
CTGAGGTCATTACTGGATCTATCAACAGGAGTCCAAGCGAGCTCGATATCAAATTACGCCCCGCCCTGCC
ACTCATCGCAGTACTGTTGTAATTCATTAAGCATTCTGCCGACATGGAAGCCATCACAGACGGCATGATG
AACCTGAATCGCCAGCGGCATCAGCACCTTGTCGCCTTGCGTATAATATTTGCCCATGGTGAAAACGGGG
GCGAAGAAGTTGTCCATATTGGCCACGTTTAAATCAAAACTGGTGAAACTCACCCAGGGATTGGCTGAGA
CGAAAAACATATTCTCAATAAACCCTTTAGGGAAATAGGCCAGGTTTTCACCGTAACACGCCACATCTTG
CGAATATATGTGTAGAAACTGCCGGAAATCGTCGTGGTATTCACTCCAGAGCGATGAAAACGTTTCAGTT
TGCTCATGGAAAACGGTGTAACAAGGGTGAACACTATCCCATATCACCAGCTCACCGTCTTTCATTGCCA
TACGAAATTCCGGATGAGCATTCATCAGGCGGGCAAGAATGTGAATAAAGGCCGGATAAAACTTGTGCTT
ATTTTTCTTTACGGTCTTTAAAAAGGCCGTAATATCCAGCTGAACGGTCTGGTTATAGGTACATTGAGCA
ACTGACTGAAATGCCTCAAAATGTTCTTTACGATGCCATTGGGATATATCAACGGTGGTATATCCAGTGA
TTTTTTTCTCCATTTTAGCTTCCTTAGCTCCTGAAAATCTCGATAACTCAAAAAATACGCCCGGTAGTGA
TCTTATTTCATTATGGTGAAAGTTGGAACCTCTTACGTGCCGATCAACGTCTCATTTTCGCCAGATATCG
ACGTCTAAGAAACCATTATTATCATGACATTAACCTATAAAAATAGGCGTATCACGAGGCCCTTTCGTCT
TGACCTCGAGTCCCTATCAGTGATAGAGATTGACATCCCTATCAGTGATAGAGATACTGAGCACATCAGC
AGGACGCACTGACCTAAAAATCCGATCCCTCTTTAGTTCTCAATCATGGCAACCTATAAAGTTACACTTA
TTAACGAAGCTGAAGGTCTAAACAAAACAATTGAAGTTCCAGATGATCAGTACATTGCTGCAGCTGGGGG
CGGAGGTTCTGGAGGTGGTGGGTCCAAGAAGAATTCACTGGCGTTGTCGCTTACGGCTGACCAAATGGTT
TCTGCTCTGCTTGACGCCGAACCTCCGATCCTGTACTCTGAATACGACCCGACTCGTCCTTTTTCAGAGG
CGAGTATGATGGGGCTGCTTACGAATCTGGCAGACCGCGAGTTGGTACATATGATTAATTGGGCTAAACG
TGTGCCGGGTTTCGTGGACTTGACCCTGCATGACCAGGTCCACCTGTTAGAATGCGCCTGGTTAGAGATT
TTAATGATCGGACTTGTCTGGCGTAGCATGGAACACCCCGGAAAACTGTTATTTGCCCCTAACTTGCTGC
TGGACCGCAACCAGGGGAAGTGTGTCGAAGGAATGGTGGAAATTTTCGACATGCTTCTTGCCACTTCCTC
GCGTTTTCGTATGATGAATTTACAGGGAGAAGAGTTCGTTTGTTTAAAGTCAATCATCTTACTGAATAGC
GGGGTTTACACATTCTTATCTTCCACTCTTAAATCACTGGAGGAGAAAGACCATATTCACCGTGTCCTGG
ACAAGATCACAGATACTCTTATCCATCTTATGGCGAAGGCAGGCTTAACACTTCAACAGCAACATCAGCG
CCTTGCTCAGCTTCTGTTGATTTTAAGCCATATCCGTCACATGTCAAACAAGGGTATGGAACACCTTTAC
AGTATGAAGTGTAAGAACGTCGTTCCATTGTATGATTTGTTACTGGAAATGCTTGACGCTCACCGTCTGC
ATGCACCTGGTGGCGGTGGCTCTGGTGGAGGCGGGAGCGCAGCTGCATACATTTTAGATGCGGCTGAAGA
AGCTGGTATAGACTTACCGTATTCTTGTCGTGCTGGTGCTTGCTCTACCTGTGCTGGTAAACTCATATCC
GGTACTGTCGATCAAAGCGATCAGTCATTTTTAGACGACGATCAAATTGAAGCTGGATACGTTCTCACCT
GCGTTGCTTACCCAACTTCCGATTGCGTCATCGAAACACACAAAGAAGAAGAGCTTTACGGGGGCTCTGG
AGGTTCTGGAGGTTCTGGTGGGTCCGCGAGTAGCGAAGACGTTATCAAAGAGTTCATGCGTTTCAAAGTT
CGTATGGAAGGTTCCGTTAACGGTCACGAGTTCGAAATCGAAGGTGAAGGTGAAGGTCGTCCGTACGAAG
GTACCCAGACCGCTAAACTGAAAGTTACCAAAGGTGGTCCGCTGCCGTTCGCTTGGGACATCCTGTCCCC
GCAGTTCCAGTACGGTTCCAAAGCTTACGTTAAACACCCGGCTGACATCCCGGACTACCTGAAACTGTCC
TTCCCGGAAGGTTTCAAATGGGAACGTGTTATGAACTTCGAAGACGGTGGTGTTGTTACCGTTACCCAGG
ACTCCTCCCTGCAAGACGGTGAGTTCATCTACAAAGTTAAACTGCGTGGTACCAACTTCCCGTCCGACGG
TCCGGTTATGCAGAAAAAAACCATGGGTTGGGAAGCTTCCACCGAACGTATGTACCCGGAAGACGGTGCT
CTGAAAGGTGAAATCAAAATGCGTCTGAAACTGAAAGACGGTGGTCACTACGACGCTGAAGTTAAAACCA
CCTACATGGCTAAAAAACCGGTTCAGCTGCCGGGTGCTTACAAAACCGACATCAAACTGGACATCACCTC
CCACAACGAAGACTACACCATCGTTGAACAGTACGAACGTGCTGAAGGTCGTCACTCCACCGGTGCTTGA
GAATTCTGATAATAATCTAGACCAGGCATCAAATAAAACGAAAGGCTCAGTCGAAAGACTGGGCCTTTCG
TTTTATCTGTTGTTTGTCGGTGAACGCTCTCTACTAGAGTCACACTGGCTCACCTTCGGGTGGGCCTTTC
TGCGTTTATAGGTACCCGTGGATCCTCTAGAGTCGACCTGCAGGCATGCAAGCTTTTTACGGCTAGCTCA
GTCCTAGGTATAGTGCTAGCCCAGCCAGAGAAACACTCTTTAACAGGGGGTAGTATGATGTCTCGTTTAG
ATAAAAGTAAAGTGATTAACAGCGCATTAGAGCTGCTTAATGAGGTCGGAATCGAAGGTTTAACAACCCG
TAAACTCGCCCAGAAGCTAGGTGTAGAGCAGCCTACATTGTATTGGCATGTAAAAAATAAGCGGGCTTTG
CTCGACGCCTTAGCCATTGAGATGTTAGATAGGCACCATACTCACTTTTGCCCTTTAGAAGGGGAAAGCT
GGCAAGATTTTTTACGTAATAACGCTAAAAGTTTTAGATGTGCTTTACTAAGTCATCGCGATGGAGCAAA
AGTACATTTAGGTACACGGCCTACAGAAAAACAGTATGAAACTCTCGAAAATCAATTAGCCTTTTTATGC
CAACAAGGTTTTTCACTAGAGAATGCATTATATGCACTCAGCGCAGTGGGGCATTTTACTTTAGGTTGCG
TATTGGAAGATCAAGAGCATCAAGTCGCTAAAGAAGAAAGGGAAACACCTACTACTGATAGTATGCCGCC
ATTATTACGACAAGCTATCGAATTATTTGATCACCAAGGTGCAGAGCCAGCCTTCTTATTCGGCCTTGAA
TTGATCATATGCGGATTAGAAAAACAACTTAAATGTGAAAGTGGGTCTTAAGGCATCAAATAAAACGAAA
GGCTCAGTCGAAAGACTGGGCCTTTCGTTTTATCTGTTGTTTGTCGGTGAACGCTCTCCTGAGTAGGACA
AATCCGCCGCCCTAGACCTAGGCGTTCGGCTGCGGCGAGCGGTATCAGCTCACTCAAAGGCGGTAATACG
GTTATCCACAGAATCAGGGGATAACGCAGGAAAGAACATGTGAGCAAAAGGCCAGCAAAAGGCCAGGAAC
CGTAAAAAGGCCGCGTTGCTGGCGTTTTTCCATAGGCTCCGCCCCCCTGACGAGCATCACAAAAATCGAC
GCTCAAGTCAGAGGTGGCGAAACCCGACAGGACTATAAAGATACCAGGCGTTTCCCCCTGGAAGCTCCCT
CGTGCGCTCTCCTGTTCCGACCCTGCCGCTTACCGGATACCTGTCCGCCTTTCTCCCTTCGGGAAGCGTG
GCGCTTTCTCAATGCTCACGCTGTAGGTATCTCAGTTCGGTGTAGGTCGTTCGCTCCAAGCTGGGCTGTG
TGCACGAACCCCCCGTTCAGCCCGACCGCTGCGCCTTATCCGGTAACTATCGTCTTGAGTCCAACCCGGT
AAGACACGACTTATCGCCACTGGCAGCAGCCACTGGTAACAGGATTAGCAGAGCGAGGTATGTAGGCGGT
GCTACAGAGTTCTTGAAGTGGTGGCCTAACTACGGCTACACTAGAAGGACAGTATTTGGTATCTGCGCTC
TGCTGAAGCCAGTTACCTTCGGAAAAAGAGTTGGTAGCTCTTGATCCGGCAAACAAACCACCGCTGGTAG
CGGTGGTTTTTTTGTTTGCAAGCAGCAGATTACGCGCAGAAAAAAAGGATCTCAAGAAGATCCTTTGATC
TTTTCTACGGGGTCTGACGCTCAGTGGAACGAAAACTCACGTTAAGGGATTTTGGTCATGACTA
