Features (pLannotate 1.2.2; 14 found; start..end, strand, type, name):
     98..171     +  promoter       PLtetO-1 promoter: modified phage lambda PL promoter with tet operator sites (Lutz and Bujard, 1997)
    230..1075    +  CDS            ESR1 (fragment): ESR1_BOVIN - Also known as ESR, NR3A1. Experimental evidence at protein level: Swiss-Prot protein existence level 1. Nuclear hormone receptor. The steroid hormones and their receptors are involved in the regulation of eukaryotic gene expression and affect cellular proliferation and differentiation in target tissues. Ligand-dependent nuclear transactivation involves either direct homodimer binding to a palindromic estrogen response element (ERE) sequence or association with other DNA-binding transcription factors, such as AP-1/c-Jun, c-Fos, ATF-2, Sp1 and Sp3, to mediate ERE- independent signal
   1061..1333    +  CDS            FERB_ALOMA (fragment): Experimental evidence at protein level: Swiss-Prot protein existence level 1. Ferredoxins are iron-sulfur proteins that transfer electrons in a wide variety of metabolic reactions. From Alocasia macrorrhizos (Giant taro) (Arum macrorrhizon).
   1373..2044    +  CDS            mRFP1: mRFP1 is a basic (constitutively fluorescent) red fluorescent protein published in 2002, derived from Discosoma sp.. It is reported to be a somewhat slowly-maturing monomer with low acid sensitivity.
   2077..2148    +  terminator     rrnB T1 terminator: transcription terminator T1 from the E. coli rrnB gene
   2164..2191    +  terminator     T7Te terminator: phage T7 early transcription terminator
   2198..2242    +  misc_feature   MCS (fragment): pUC18/19 multiple cloning site
   2249..2277    +  promoter       J23119 promoter (fragment): bacterial promoter (Registry of Standard Biological Parts BBa J23119)
   2312..2938    +  CDS            TetR: tetracycline repressor TetR; tetR; TetR binds to the tetracycline operator tetO to inhibit transcription. This inhibition can be relieved by adding tetracycline or doxycycline.
   2944..3030    +  terminator     rrnB T1 terminator: Escherichia coli rrnB; transcription terminator T1 from the E. coli rrnB gene
   3195..3783    -  rep_origin     ori: high-copy-number ColE1/pMB1/pBR322/pUC origin of replication
   3871..3965    -  terminator     lambda t0 terminator: transcription terminator from phage lambda
   3989..4645    -  CDS            cat: CAT_ECOLX - Experimental evidence at protein level: Swiss-Prot protein existence level 1. This enzyme is an effector of chloramphenicol resistance in bacteria. From Escherichia coli. This protein is used as a marker in many commonly used cloning vectors, such as pACYC184.
   4646..4744    -  promoter       cat promoter: promoter of the E. coli cat gene encoding chloramphenicol acetyltransferase
>Addgene plasmid #131808 | pBW007 | addgene full sequence | sequence record 259021 | Addgene NGS Result
ATTTTCGCCAGATATCGACGTCTAAGAAACCATTATTATCATGACATTAACCTATAAAAATAGGCGTATC
ACGAGGCCCTTTCGTCTTGACCTCGAGTCCCTATCAGTGATAGAGATTGACATCCCTATCAGTGATAGAG
ATACTGAGCACATCAGCAGGACGCACTGACCTAAAAATCCGATCCCTCTTTAGTTCTCAATCATGGCAAC
CTATAAAGTTACACTTATTAACGAAGCTGAAGGTCTAAACAAAACAATTGAAGTTCCAGATGATCAGTAC
ATTGCTGCAGCTGGGGGCGGAGGTTCTGGAGGTGGTGGGTCCAAGAAGAATTCACTGGCGTTGTCGCTTA
CGGCTGACCAAATGGTTTCTGCTCTGCTTGACGCCGAACCTCCGATCCTGTACTCTGAATACGACCCGAC
TCGTCCTTTTTCAGAGGCGAGTATGATGGGGCTGCTTACGAATCTGGCAGACCGCGAGTTGGTACATATG
ATTAATTGGGCTAAACGTGTGCCGGGTTTCGTGGACTTGACCCTGCATGACCAGGTCCACCTGTTAGAAT
GCGCCTGGTTAGAGATTTTAATGATCGGACTTGTCTGGCGTAGCATGGAACACCCCGGAAAACTGTTATT
TGCCCCTAACTTGCTGCTGGACCGCAACCAGGGGAAGTGTGTCGAAGGAATGGTGGAAATTTTCGACATG
CTTCTTGCCACTTCCTCGCGTTTTCGTATGATGAATTTACAGGGAGAAGAGTTCGTTTGTTTAAAGTCAA
TCATCTTACTGAATAGCGGGGTTTACACATTCTTATCTTCCACTCTTAAATCACTGGAGGAGAAAGACCA
TATTCACCGTGTCCTGGACAAGATCACAGATACTCTTATCCATCTTATGGCGAAGGCAGGCTTAACACTT
CAACAGCAACATCAGCGCCTTGCTCAGCTTCTGTTGATTTTAAGCCATATCCGTCACATGTCAAACAAGG
GTATGGAACACCTTTACAGTATGAAGTGTAAGAACGTCGTTCCATTGTATGATTTGTTACTGGAAATGCT
TGACGCTCACCGTCTGCATGCACCTGGTGGCGGTGGCTCTGGTGGAGGCGGGAGCGCAGCTGCATACATT
TTAGATGCGGCTGAAGAAGCTGGTATAGACTTACCGTATTCTTGTCGTGCTGGTGCTTGCTCTACCTGTG
CTGGTAAACTCATATCCGGTACTGTCGATCAAAGCGATCAGTCATTTTTAGACGACGATCAAATTGAAGC
TGGATACGTTCTCACCTGCGTTGCTTACCCAACTTCCGATTGCGTCATCGAAACACACAAAGAAGAAGAG
CTTTACGGGGGCTCTGGAGGTTCTGGAGGTTCTGGTGGGTCCGCGAGTAGCGAAGACGTTATCAAAGAGT
TCATGCGTTTCAAAGTTCGTATGGAAGGTTCCGTTAACGGTCACGAGTTCGAAATCGAAGGTGAAGGTGA
AGGTCGTCCGTACGAAGGTACCCAGACCGCTAAACTGAAAGTTACCAAAGGTGGTCCGCTGCCGTTCGCT
TGGGACATCCTGTCCCCGCAGTTCCAGTACGGTTCCAAAGCTTACGTTAAACACCCGGCTGACATCCCGG
ACTACCTGAAACTGTCCTTCCCGGAAGGTTTCAAATGGGAACGTGTTATGAACTTCGAAGACGGTGGTGT
TGTTACCGTTACCCAGGACTCCTCCCTGCAAGACGGTGAGTTCATCTACAAAGTTAAACTGCGTGGTACC
AACTTCCCGTCCGACGGTCCGGTTATGCAGAAAAAAACCATGGGTTGGGAAGCTTCCACCGAACGTATGT
ACCCGGAAGACGGTGCTCTGAAAGGTGAAATCAAAATGCGTCTGAAACTGAAAGACGGTGGTCACTACGA
CGCTGAAGTTAAAACCACCTACATGGCTAAAAAACCGGTTCAGCTGCCGGGTGCTTACAAAACCGACATC
AAACTGGACATCACCTCCCACAACGAAGACTACACCATCGTTGAACAGTACGAACGTGCTGAAGGTCGTC
ACTCCACCGGTGCTTGAGAATTCTGATAATAATCTAGACCAGGCATCAAATAAAACGAAAGGCTCAGTCG
AAAGACTGGGCCTTTCGTTTTATCTGTTGTTTGTCGGTGAACGCTCTCTACTAGAGTCACACTGGCTCAC
CTTCGGGTGGGCCTTTCTGCGTTTATAGGTACCCGTGGATCCTCTAGAGTCGACCTGCAGGCATGCAAGC
TTTTTACGGCTAGCTCAGTCCTAGGTATAGTGCTAGCCCAGCCAGAGAAACACTCTTTAACAGGGGGTAG
TATGATGTCTCGTTTAGATAAAAGTAAAGTGATTAACAGCGCATTAGAGCTGCTTAATGAGGTCGGAATC
GAAGGTTTAACAACCCGTAAACTCGCCCAGAAGCTAGGTGTAGAGCAGCCTACATTGTATTGGCATGTAA
AAAATAAGCGGGCTTTGCTCGACGCCTTAGCCATTGAGATGTTAGATAGGCACCATACTCACTTTTGCCC
TTTAGAAGGGGAAAGCTGGCAAGATTTTTTACGTAATAACGCTAAAAGTTTTAGATGTGCTTTACTAAGT
CATCGCGATGGAGCAAAAGTACATTTAGGTACACGGCCTACAGAAAAACAGTATGAAACTCTCGAAAATC
AATTAGCCTTTTTATGCCAACAAGGTTTTTCACTAGAGAATGCATTATATGCACTCAGCGCAGTGGGGCA
TTTTACTTTAGGTTGCGTATTGGAAGATCAAGAGCATCAAGTCGCTAAAGAAGAAAGGGAAACACCTACT
ACTGATAGTATGCCGCCATTATTACGACAAGCTATCGAATTATTTGATCACCAAGGTGCAGAGCCAGCCT
TCTTATTCGGCCTTGAATTGATCATATGCGGATTAGAAAAACAACTTAAATGTGAAAGTGGGTCTTAAGG
CATCAAATAAAACGAAAGGCTCAGTCGAAAGACTGGGCCTTTCGTTTTATCTGTTGTTTGTCGGTGAACG
CTCTCCTGAGTAGGACAAATCCGCCGCCCTAGACCTAGGGCGTTCGGCTGCGGCGAGCGGTATCAGCTCA
CTCAAAGGCGGTAATACGGTTATCCACAGAATCAGGGGATAACGCATGCAAGAACATGTGAGCAAAAGGC
CAGCAAAAGGCCAGGAACCGTAAAAAGGCCGCGTTGCTGGCGTTTTTCCATAGGCTCCGCCCCCCTGACG
AGCATCACAAAAATCGACGCTCAAGTCAGAGGTGGCGAAACCCGACAGGACTATAAAGATACCAGGCGTT
TCCCCCTGGAAGCTCCCTCGTGCGCTCTCCTGTTCCGACCCTGCCGCTTACCGGATACCTGTCCGCCTTT
CTCCCTTCGGGAAGCGTGGCGCTTTCTCATAGCTCACGCTGTAGGTATCTCAGTTCGGTGTAGGTCGTTC
GCTCCAAGCTGGGCTGTGTGCACGAACCCCCCGTTCAGCCCGACCGCTGCGCCTTATCCGGTAACTATCG
TCTTGAGTCCAACCCGGTAAGACACGACTTATCGCCACTGGCAGCAGCCACTGGTAACAGGATTAGCAGA
GCGAGGTATGTAGGCGGTGCTACAGAGTTCTTGAAGTGGTGGCCTAACTACGGCTACACTAGAAGGACAG
TATTTGGTATCTGCGCTCTGCTGAAGCCAGTTACCTTCGGAAAAAGAGTTGGTAGCTCTTGATCCGGCAA
ACAAACCACCGCTGGTAGCGGTGGTTTTTTTGTTTGCAAGCAGCAGATTACGCGCAGAAAAAAAGGATCT
CAAGAAGATCCTTTGATCTTTTCTACGGGGTCTGACGCTCAGTGGAACGAAAACTCACGTTAAGGGATTT
TGGTCATGACTAGTGCTTGGATTCTCACCAATAAAAAACGCCCGGCGGCAACCGAGCGTTCTGAACAAAT
CCAGATGGAGTTCTGAGGTCATTACTGGATCTATCAACAGGAGTCCAAGCGAGCTCGATATCAAATTACG
CCCCGCCCTGCCACTCATCGCAGTACTGTTGTAATTCATTAAGCATTCTGCCGACATGGAAGCCATCACA
AACGGCATGATGAACCTGAATCGCCAGCGGCATCAGCACCTTGTCGCCTTGCGTATAATATTTGCCCATG
GTGAAAACGGGGGCGAAGAAGTTGTCCATATTGGCCACGTTTAAATCAAAACTGGTGAAACTCACCCAGG
GATTGGCTGAGACGAAAAACATATTCTCAATAAACCCTTTAGGGAAATAGGCCAGGTTTTCACCATAACA
CGCCACATCTTGCGAATATATGTGTAGAAACTGCCGGAAATCGTCGTGGTATTCACTCCAGAGCGATGAA
AACGTTTCAGTTTGCTCATGGAAAACGGTGTAACAAGGGTGAACACTATCCCATATCACCAGCTCACCGT
CTTTCATTGCCATACGAAATTCCGGATGAGCATTCATCAGGCGGGCAAGAATGTGAATAAAGGCCGGATA
AAACTTGTGCTTATTTTTCTTTACGGTCTTTAAAAAGGCCGTAATATCCAGCTGAACGGTCTGGTTATAG
GTACATTGAGCAACTGACTGAAATGCCTCAAAATGTTCTTTACGATGCCATTGGGATATATCAACGGTGG
TATATCCAGTGATTTTTTTCTCCATTTTAGCTTCCTTAGCTCCTGAAAATCTCGATAACTCAAAAAATAC
GACCGGTAGTGATCTTATTTCATTATGGTGAAAGTTGGAACCTCTTACGGGCCGGCCAACGTCTC
